>Addgene plasmid #171256 | Flag-M4-AR-R129A | addgene full sequence | sequence record 335787 | Addgene NGS Result
CCATTCGCCATTCAGGCTGCGCAACTGTTGGGAAGGGCGATCGGTGCGGGCCTCTTCGCTATTACGCCAG
CTGGCGAAAGGGGGATGTGCTGCAAGGCGATTAAGTTGGGTAACGCCAGGGTTTTCCCAGTCACGACGTT
GTAAAACGACGGCCAGTGCCAAGCTGATCTATACATTGAATCAATATTGGCAATTAGCCATATTAGTCAT
TGGTTATATAGCATAAATCAATATTGGCTATTGGCCATTGCATACGTTGTATCTATATCATAATATGTAC
ATTTATATTGGCTCATGTCCAATATGACCGCCATGTTGACATTGATTATTGACTAGTTATTAATAGTAAT
CAATTACGGGGTCATTAGTTCATAGCCCATATATGGAGTTCCGCGTTACATAACTTACGGTAAATGGCCC
GCCTGGCTGACCGCCCAACGACCCCCGCCCATTGACGTCAATAATGACGTATGTTCCCATAGTAACGCCA
ATAGGGACTTTCCATTGACGTCAATGGGTGGAGTATTTACGGTAAACTGCCCACTTGGCAGTACATCAAG
TGTATCATATGCCAAGTCCGCCCCCTATTGACGTCAATGACGGTAAATGGCCCGCCTGGCATTATGCCCA
GTACATGACCTTACGGGACTTTCCTACTTGGCAGTACATCTACGTATTAGTCATCGCTATTACCATGGTG
ATGCGGTTTTGGCAATACACCAATGGGCGTGGATAGCGGTTTGACTCACGGGGATTTCCAAGTCTCCACC
CCATTGACGTCAATGGGAGTTTGTTTTGGCACCAAAATCAACGGGACTTTCCAAAATGTCGTAATAACCC
CGCCCCGTTGACGCAAATGGGCGGTAGGCGTGTACGGTGGGAGGTCTATATAAGCAGAGCTCGTTTAGTG
AACCGTCAGAATTAACCATGGACTACAAAGACCATGACGGTGATTATAAAGATCATGACATCGATTACAA
GGATGACGATGACAAGCTTCCGCGGGGATCCATGGAAGTGCAGTTAGGGCTGGGAAGGGTCTACCCTCGG
CCGCCGTCCAAGACCTACCGAGGAGCTTTCCAGAATCTGTTCCAGAGCGTGCGCGAAGTGATCCAGAACC
CGGGCCCCAGGCACCCAGAGGCCGCGAGCGCAGCACCTCCCGGCGCCAGTTTGCTGCTGCTGCAGCAGCA
GCAGCAGCAGCAGCAGCAGCAGCAGCAGCAGCAGCAGCAGCAGCAGCAGCAGCAGCAAGAGACTAGCCCC
AGGCAGCAGCAGCAGCAGCAGGGTGAGGATGGTTCTCCCCAAGCCCATCGTAGAGGCCCCACAGGCTACC
TGGTCCTGGATGAGGAACAGCAACCTTCACAGCCGCAGTCGGCCCTGGAGTGCCACCCCGAGGCAGGTTG
CGTCCCAGAGCCTGGAGCCGCCGTGGCCGCCAGCAAGGGGCTGCCGCAGCAGCTGCCAGCACCTCCGGAC
GAGGATGACTCAGCTGCCCCATCCACGTTGTCCCTGCTGGGCCCCACTTTCCCCGGCTTAAGCAGCTGCT
CCGCTGACCTTAAAGACATCCTGAGCGAGGCCAGCACCATGCAACTCCTTCAGCAACAGCAGCAGGAAGC
AGTATCCGAAGGCAGCAGCAGCGGGAGAGCGAGGGAGGCCTCGGGGGCTCCCACTTCCTCCAAGGACAAT
TACTTAGGGGGCACTTCGACCATTTCTGACAACGCCAAGGAGTTGTGTAAGGCAGTGTCGGTGTCCATGG
GCCTGGGTGTGGAGGCGTTGGAGCATCTGAGTCCAGGGGAACAGCTTCGGGGGGATTGCATGTACGCCCC
ACTTTTGGGAGTTCCACCCGCTGTGCGTCCCACTCCTTGTGCCCCATTGGCCGAATGCAAAGGTTCTCTG
CTAGACGACAGCGCAGGCAAGAGCACTGAAGATACTGCTGAGTATTCCCCTTTCAAGGGAGGTTACACCA
AAGGGCTAGAAGGCGAGAGCCTAGGCTGCTCTGGCAGCGCTGCAGCAGGGAGCTCCGGGACACTTGAACT
GCCGTCTACCCTGTCTCTCTACAAGTCCGGAGCACTGGACGAGGCAGCTGCGTACCAGAGTCGCGACTAC
TACAACTTTCCACTGGCTCTGGCCGGACCGCCGCCCCCTCCGCCGCCTCCCCATCCCCACGCTCGCATCA
AGCTGGAGAACCCGCTGGACTACGGCAGCGCCTGGGCGGCTGCGGCGGCGCAGTGCCGCTATGGGGACCT
GGCGAGCCTGCATGGCGCGGGTGCAGCGGGACCCGGTTCTGGGTCACCCTCAGCCGCCGCTTCCTCATCC
TGGCACACTCTCTTCACAGCCGAAGAAGGCCAGTTGTATGGACCGTGTGGTGGTGGTGGGGGTGGTGGCG
GCGGCGGCGGCGGCGGCGGCGGCGGCGGCGGCGGCGGCGGCGGCGGCGAGGCGGGAGCTGTAGCCCCCTA
CGGCTACACTCGGCCCCCTCAGGGGCTGGCGGGCCAGGAAAGCGACTTCACCGCACCTGATGTGTGGTAC
CCTGGCGGCATGGTGAGCAGAGTGCCCTATCCCAGTCCCACTTGTGTCAAAAGCGAAATGGGCCCCTGGA
TGGATAGCTACTCCGGACCTTACGGGGACATGCGTTTGGAGACTGCCAGGGACCATGTTTTGCCCATTGA
CTATTACTTTCCACCCCAGAAGACCTGCCTGATCTGTGGAGATGAAGCTTCTGGGTGTCACTATGGAGCT
CTCACATGTGGAAGCTGCAAGGTCTTCTTCAAAAGAGCCGCTGAAGGGAAACAGAAGTACCTGTGCGCCA
GCAGAAATGATTGCACTATTGATAAATTCCGAAGGAAAAATTGTCCATCTTGTCGTCTTCGGAAATGTTA
TGAAGCAGGGATGACTCTGGGAGCCCGGAAGCTGAAGAAACTTGGTAATCTGAAACTACAGGAGGAAGGA
GAGGCTTCCAGCACCACCAGCCCCACTGAGGAGACAACCCAGAAGCTGACAGTGTCACACATTGAAGGCT
ATGAATGTCAGCCCATCTTTCTGAATGTCCTGGAAGCCATTGAGCCAGGTGTAGTGTGTGCTGGACACGA
CAACAACCAGCCCGACTCCTTTGCAGCCTTGCTCTCTAGCCTCAATGAACTGGGAGAGAGACAGCTTGTA
CACGTGGTCAAGTGGGCCAAGGCCTTGCCTGGCTTCCGCAACTTACACGTGGACGACCAGATGGCTGTCA
TTCAGTACTCCTGGATGGGGCTCATGGTGTTTGCCATGGGCTGGCGATCCTTCACCAATGTCAACTCCAG
GATGCTCTACTTCGCCCCTGATCTGGTTTTCAATGAGTACCGCATGCACAAGTCCCGGATGTACAGCCAG
TGTGTCCGAATGAGGCACCTCTCTCAAGAGTTTGGATGGCTCCAAATCACCCCCCAGGAATTCCTGTGCA
TGAAAGCACTGCTACTCTTCAGCATTATTCCAGTGGATGGGCTGAAAAATCAAAAATTCTTTGATGAACT
TCGAATGAACTACATCAAGGAACTCGATCGTATCATTGCATGCAAAAGAAAAAATCCCACATCCTGCTCA
AGACGCTTCTACCAGCTCACCAAGCTCCTGGACTCCGTGCAGCCTATTGCGAGAGAGCTGCATCAGTTCA
CTTTTGACCTGCTAATCAAGTCACACATGGTGAGCGTGGACTTTCCGGAAATGATGGCAGAGATCATCTC
TGTGCAAGTGCCCAAGATCCTTTCTGGGAAAGTCAAGCCCATCTATTTCCACACCCAGTGAAGCATTGGA
AACCCTATTTCCCCACCCCAGCTCATGCCCCCTTTCAGATGTCTTCTGCCTGTTATAACTCTGCACTACT
CCTCTGCAGTGCCTTGGGGAATTTCCTCTATTGATGTACAGTCTGTCATGAACATGTTCCTCAATTCTAT
TTGCTGGGCTTTTTTTTTCTCTTTCTCTCCTTTCTTTTTCTTCTTCCCTCCCTATCTAACCCTCCCATGG
CACCTTCAGACTTTGCTTCCCATTGTGGCTCCTATCTGTGTTTTGAATGGTGTTGTATGCCTTTATCCAG
CACAGTGGCGGCCGCGATTCCGGGTGGCATCCCTGTGACCCCTCCCCAGTGCCTCTCCTGGCCCTGGAAG
TTGCCACTCCAGTGCCCACCAGCCTTGTCCTAATAAAATTAAGTTGCATCATTTTGTCTGACTAGGTGTC
CTTCTATAATATTATGGGGTGGAGGGGGGTGGTATGGAGCAAGGGGCAAGTTGGGAAGACAACCTGTAGG
GCCTGCGGGGTCTATTGGGAACCAAGCTGGAGTGCAGTGGCACAATCTTGGCTCACTGCAATCTCCGCCT
CCTGGGTTCAAGCGATTCTCCTGCCTCAGCCTCCCGAGTTGTTGGGATTCCAGGCATGCATGACCAGGCT
CAGCTAATTTTTGTTTTTTTGGTAGAGACGGGGTTTCACCATATTGGCCAGGCTGGTCTCCAACTCCTAA
TCTCAGGTGATCTACCCACCTTGGCCTCCCAAATTGCTGGGATTACAGGCGTGAACCACTGCTCCCTTCC
CTGTCCTTCTGATTTTAAAATAACTATACCAGCAGGAGGACGTCCAGACACAGCATAGGCTACCTGGCCA
TGCCCAACCGGTGGGACATTTGAGTTGCTTGCTTGGCACTGTCCTCTCATGCGTTGGGTCCACTCAGTAG
ATGCCTGTTGAATTGGGTACGCGGCCAGCTTGGCTGTGGAATGTGTGTCAGTTAGGGTGTGGAAAGTCCC
CAGGCTCCCCAGCAGGCAGAAGTATGCAAAGCATGCATCTCAATTAGTCAGCAACCAGGTGTGGAAAGTC
CCCAGGCTCCCCAGCAGGCAGAAGTATGCAAAGCATGCATCTCAATTAGTCAGCAACCATAGTCCCGCCC
CTAACTCCGCCCATCCCGCCCCTAACTCCGCCCAGTTCCGCCCATTCTCCGCCCCATGGCTGACTAATTT
TTTTTATTTATGCAGAGGCCGAGGCCGCCTCGGCCTCTGAGCTATTCCAGAAGTAGTGAGGAGGCTTTTT
TGGAGGAATTGATCAGCTTGGGATCTGATCAAGAGACAGGATGAGGATCGTTTCGCATGATTGAACAAGA
TGGATTGCACGCAGGTTCTCCGGCCGCTTGGGTGGAGAGGCTATTCGGCTATGACTGGGCACAACAGACA
ATCGGCTGCTCTGATGCCGCCGTGTTCCGGCTGTCAGCGCAGGGGCGCCCGGTTCTTTTTGTCAAGACCG
ACCTGTCCGGTGCCCTGAATGAACTGCAGGACGAGGCAGCGCGGCTATCGTGGCTGGCCACGACGGGCGT
TCCTTGCGCAGCTGTGCTCGACGTTGTCACTGAAGCGGGAAGGGACTGGCTGCTATTGGGCGAAGTGCCG
GGGCAGGATCTCCTGTCATCTCACCTTGCTCCTGCCGAGAAAGTATCCATCATGGCTGATGCAATGCGGC
GGCTGCATACGCTTGATCCGGCTACCTGCCCATTCGACCACCAAGCGAAACATCGCATCGAGCGAGCACG
TACTCGGATGGAAGCCGGTCTTGTCGATCAGGATGATCTGGACGAAGAGCATCAGGGGCTCGCGCCAGCC
GAACTGTTCGCCAGGCTCAAGGCGCGCATGCCCGACGGCGAGGATCTCGTCGTGACCCATGGCGATGCCT
GCTTGCCGAATATCATGGTGGAAAATGGCCGCTTTTCTGGATTCATCGACTGTGGCCGGCTGGGTGTGGC
GGACCGCTATCAGGACATAGCGTTGGCTACCCGTGATATTGCTGAAGAGCTTGGCGGCGAATGGGCTGAC
CGCTTCCTCGTGCTTTACGGTATCGCCGCTCCCGATTCGCAGCGCATCGCCTTCTATCGCCTTCTTGACG
AGTTCTTCTGAGCGGGACTCTGGGGTTCGAAATGACCGACCAAGCGACGCCCAACCTGCCATCACGAGAT
TTCGATTCCACCGCCGCCTTCTATGAAAGGTTGGGCTTCGGAATCGTTTTCCGGGACGCCGGCTGGATGA
TCCTCCAGCGCGGGGATCTCATGCTGGAGTTCTTCGCCCACCTCGGGCTCGATCCCCTCGCGAGTTGGTT
CAGCTGCTGCCTGAGGCTGGACGACCTCGCGGAGTTCTACCGGCAGTGCAAATCCGTCGGCATCCAGGAA
ACCAGCAGCGGCTATCCGCGCATCCATGCCCCCGAACTGCAGGAGTGGGGAGGCACGATGGCCGCTTTGG
TCGACCCGGACGGGACGCTCCTGCGCCTGATACAGAACGAATTGCTTGCAGGCATCTCATGAGTGTGTCT
TCCCGTTTTCCGCCTGAGGTCACTGCGTGGATGGAGCGCTGGCGCCTGCTGCGCGACGGCGAGCTGCTCA
CCACCCACTCGCCAAGCTGGAACCGTAAAAAGGCCGCGTTGCTGGCGTTTTTCCATAGGCTCCGCCGATC
ATAATCAGCCATACCACATTTGTAGAGGTTTTACTTGCTTTAAAAAACCTCCCACACCTCCCCCTGAACC
TGAAACATAAAATGAATGCAATTGTTGTTGTTAACTTGTTTATTGCAGCTTATAATGGTTACAAATAAAG
CAATAGCATCACAAATTTCACAAATAAAGCATTTTTTTCACTGCATTCTAGTTGTGGTTTGTCCAAACTC
ATCAATGTATCTTATCATGTCTGGATCAATTCCCTATAGTGAGTCGTATTAAATTCGTAATCATGTCATA
GCTGTTTCCTGTGTGAAATTGTTATCCGCTCACAATTCCACACAACATACGAGCCGGAAGCATAAAGTGT
AAAGCCTGGGGTGCCTAATGAGTGAGCTAACTCACATTAATTGCGTTGCGCTCACTGCCCGCTTTCCAGT
CGGGAAACCTGTCGTGCCAGCTGCATTAATGAATCGGCCAACGCGCGGGGAGAGGCGGTTTGCGTATTGG
GCGCTCTTCCGCTTCCTCGCTCACTGACTCGCTGCGCTCGGTCGTTCGGCTGCGGCGAGCGGTATCAGCT
CACTCAAAGGCGGTAATACGGTTATCCACAGAATCAGGGGATAACGCAGGAAAGAACATGTGAGCAAAAG
GCCAGCAAAAGGCCAGGAACCGTAAAAAGGCCGCGTTGCTGGCGTTTTTCCATAGGCTCCGCCCCCCTGA
CGAGCATCACAAAAATCGACGCTCAAGTCAGAGGTGGCGAAACCCGACAGGACTATAAAGATACCAGGCG
TTTCCCCCTGGAAGCTCCCTCGTGCGCTCTCCTGTTCCGACCCTGCCGCTTACCGGATACCTGTCCGCCT
TTCTCCCTTCGGGAAGCGTGGCGCTTTCTCATAGCTCACGCTGTAGGTATCTCAGTTCGGTGTAGGTCGT
TCGCTCCAAGCTGGGCTGTGTGCACGAACCCCCCGTTCAGCCCGACCGCTGCGCCTTATCCGGTAACTAT
CGTCTTGAGTCCAACCCGGTAAGACACGACTTATCGCCACTGGCAGCAGCCACTGGTAACAGGATTAGCA
GAGCGAGGTATGTAGGCGGTGCTACAGAGTTCTTGAAGTGGTGGCCTAACTACGGCTACACTAGAAGAAC
AGTATTTGGTATCTGCGCTCTGCTGAAGCCAGTTACCTTCGGAAAAAGAGTTGGTAGCTCTTGATCCGGC
AAACAAACCACCGCTGGTAGCGGTGGTTTTTTTGTTTGCAAGCAGCAGATTACGCGCAGAAAAAAAGGAT
CTCAAGAAGATCCTTTGATCTTTTCTACGGGGTCTGACGCTCAGTGGAACGAAAACTCACGTTAAGGGAT
TTTGGTCATGAGATTATCAAAAAGGATCTTCACCTAGATCCTTTTAAATTAAAAATGAAGTTTTAAATCA
ATCTAAAGTATATATGAGTAAACTTGGTCTGACAGTTACCAATGCTTAATCAGTGAGGCACCTATCTCAG
CGATCTGTCTATTTCGTTCATCCATAGTTGCCTGACTCCCCGTCGTGTAGATAACTACGATACGGGAGGG
CTTACCATCTGGCCCCAGTGCTGCAATGATACCGCGAGACCCACGCTCACCGGCTCCAGATTTATCAGCA
ATAAACCAGCCAGCCGGAAGGGCCGAGCGCAGAAGTGGTCCTGCAACTTTATCCGCCTCCATCCAGTCTA
TTAATTGTTGCCGGGAAGCTAGAGTAAGTAGTTCGCCAGTTAATAGTTTGCGCAACGTTGTTGCCATTGC
TACAGGCATCGTGGTGTCACGCTCGTCGTTTGGTATGGCTTCATTCAGCTCCGGTTCCCAACGATCAAGG
CGAGTTACATGATCCCCCATGTTGTGCAAAAAAGCGGTTAGCTCCTTCGGTCCTCCGATCGTTGTCAGAA
GTAAGTTGGCCGCAGTGTTATCACTCATGGTTATGGCAGCACTGCATAATTCTCTTACTGTCATGCCATC
CGTAAGATGCTTTTCTGTGACTGGTGAGTACTCAACCAAGTCATTCTGAGAATAGTGTATGCGGCGACCG
AGTTGCTCTTGCCCGGCGTCAATACGGGATAATACCGCGCCACATAGCAGAACTTTAAAAGTGCTCATCA
TTGGAAAACGTTCTTCGGGGCGAAAACTCTCAAGGATCTTACCGCTGTTGAGATCCAGTTCGATGTAACC
CACTCGTGCACCCAACTGATCTTCAGCATCTTTTACTTTCACCAGCGTTTCTGGGTGAGCAAAAACAGGA
AGGCAAAATGCCGCAAAAAAGGGAATAAGGGCGACACGGAAATGTTGAATACTCATACTCTTCCTTTTTC
AATATTATTGAAGCATTTATCAGGGTTATTGTCTCATGAGCGGATACATATTTGAATGTATTTAGAAAAA
TAAACAAATAGGGGTTCCGCGCACATTTCCCCGAAAAGTGCCACCTG
[124 nt withheld, positions 8868-8991]
C
[91 nt withheld, positions 8993-9083]
A
[49 nt withheld, positions 9085-9133]
CCTTTGACGTTGGAGTCCACGTTCTTT
[37 nt withheld, positions 9161-9197]
ACCCTATCTCGGTCTATTCTTTTGATTTATAAGGGATTTTGCCGATTTCGGCCTATTGGTTAAAAAATGA
GCTGATTTAACAAAAATTTAACGCGAATTTTAACAAAATATTAACGCTTACAATTT
Features (pLannotate 1.2.2; 23 found; start..end, strand, type, name):
      4..158     -  CDS            lacZα (fragment): LacZα fragment of β-galactosidase; lacZ fragment
    318..697     +  enhancer       CMV enhancer: human cytomegalovirus immediate early enhancer
    770..787     -  promoter       CMV promoter (fragment): human cytomegalovirus (CMV) immediate early promoter
    802..901     +  promoter       CMVd1 promoter: truncated human cytomegalovirus (CMV) immediate early promoter that yields slightly reduced expression relative to the full-length promoter
    931..996     +  CDS            3xFLAG: three tandem FLAG® epitope tags, followed by an enterokinase cleavage site
   1012..3768    +  CDS            AR: ANDR_HUMAN - Also known as DHTR, NR3C4. Experimental evidence at protein level: Swiss-Prot protein existence level 1. [Isoform 4]: Lacks the C-terminal ligand-binding domain and may therefore constitutively activate the transcription of a specific set of genes independently of steroid hormones. From Homo sapiens (Human).
   4082..4704    +  polyA_signal   hGH poly(A) signal: human growth hormone polyadenylation signal
   4746..5043    +  promoter       SV40 promoter: SV40 enhancer and early promoter
   5097..5888    +  CDS            neo: KKA2_KLEPN - Also known as kan, nptII. Experimental evidence at protein level: Swiss-Prot protein existence level 1. Resistance to kanamycin, neomycin, paromomycin, ribostamycin, butirosin and gentamicin B. From Klebsiella pneumoniae.
   5912..6289    +  CDS            ble: BLE_KLEPN - Experimental evidence at protein level: Swiss-Prot protein existence level 1. Binding protein with a strong affinity to the bleomycin family of antibiotics. Binds to CL990; an antimitotic-antibiotic compound. From Klebsiella pneumoniae.
   6331..6390    +  CDS            str (fragment): STR_KLEPN - Protein inferred from homology: Swiss-Prot protein existence level 3. The aminoglycoside phosphotransferases achieve inactivation of their antibiotic substrates by phosphorylation. From Klebsiella pneumoniae.
   6413..6436    -  rep_origin     CloDF13 ori (fragment): Plasmids containing the CloDF13 (CDF) origin of replication can be propagated in E. coli cells that contain additional plasmids with compatible origins.
   6437..6520    +  CDS            large T antigen (fragment): large T antigen from SV40 (simian virus 40)
   6543..6677    +  polyA_signal   SV40 poly(A) signal: SV40 polyadenylation signal
   6683..6701    -  promoter       T7 promoter: promoter for bacteriophage T7 RNA polymerase
   6739..6755    -  protein_bind   lac operator: The lac repressor binds to the lac operator to inhibit transcription in E. coli. This inhibition can be relieved by adding lactose or isopropyl-β-D-thiogalactopyranoside (IPTG). lac repressor encoded by lacI
   6763..6793    -  promoter       lac promoter: promoter for the E. coli lac operon
   6808..6829    -  protein_bind   CAP binding site: CAP binding activates transcription in the presence of cAMP. E. coli catabolite activator protein
   6842..6934    -  CDS            lacI (fragment): lac repressor; lacI; The lac repressor binds to the lac operator to inhibit transcription in E. coli. This inhibition can be relieved by adding lactose or isopropyl-β-D-thiogalactopyranoside (IPTG).
   7117..7705    -  rep_origin     ori: high-copy-number ColE1/pMB1/pBR322/pUC origin of replication
   7876..8736    -  CDS            AmpR: β-lactamase; bla; confers resistance to ampicillin, carbenicillin, and related antibiotics
   8737..8841    -  promoter       AmpR promoter: bla
   8868..9296    +  rep_origin     f1 ori (sequence partly withheld): f1 bacteriophage origin of replication; arrow indicates direction of (+) strand synthesis
