[The description below was written by a language model from this plasmid's Addgene catalogue record and pLannotate feature annotations shown in this document.]
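Description:
Flag-M4-AR-R129A is a mammalian expression plasmid built on the commercial p3XFLAG-CMV-10 backbone and carrying a human androgen receptor (AR) cDNA in which arginine 129 is replaced by alanine. The roughly 3 kb insert was placed between BamHI and NotI sites, in frame behind the backbone-encoded N-terminal 3xFLAG epitope, which includes an enterokinase cleavage site. Transcription is driven by the human cytomegalovirus immediate-early enhancer and promoter and terminated by the human growth hormone polyadenylation signal. The full sequence record is about 9.3 kb, and the annotated AR reading frame spans about 2.76 kb. The depositor cautions that the exact residue numbering may differ slightly depending on which human AR reference version is used. The depositor also notes that two XmaI sites in the backbone and an EcoRI site in the AR 3′UTR were removed by mutagenesis.

In bacteria the plasmid is maintained at high copy through a ColE1/pUC-type origin and selected with ampicillin via the β-lactamase gene; an f1 origin is also present. For selection in mammalian cells, an SV40 enhancer/early promoter drives the neomycin phosphotransferase gene, conferring G418 resistance, with an SV40 polyadenylation signal downstream. The automated annotation also detects a ble reading frame and a short str fragment after neo, consistent with carry-over from the Tn5 resistance region, along with small lacZα, lac promoter/operator, lacI and T7 promoter remnants that have no stated role here. The construct is intended for expressing a FLAG-tagged AR point mutant in mammalian cells, where the tag allows detection or immunoprecipitation. The record does not state what functional question the R129A substitution addresses.
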