Addgene plasmid #171256: Flag-M4-AR-R129A
Purpose: Mammalian expression of 3xFlag-tagged human androgen receptor Arginine mutant: AR-Arg129Ala (AR-R129A)
Depositing lab: Steven Balk. Depositing organization: Beth Israel Deaconess Medical Center.
Backbone
  Vector backbone: p3XFLAG-CMV-10
  Backbone manufacturer: Sigma-Aldrich
  Backbone size w/o insert (bp): 6400
  Vector type: Mammalian Expression
  Selectable markers: Neomycin (select with G418)
Growth in bacteria
  Bacterial resistance: Ampicillin, 100 μg/mL
  Growth temperature: 37°C
  Growth strain: DH5alpha
  Copy number: High Copy
Gene/Insert
  Gene/Insert name: 3xFlag-tagged human androgen receptor Arg129Ala mutant (alt name: Flag-AR-R129A)
  Species: H. sapiens (human)
  Insert size (bp): 3000
  Mutation: AR-Arg129Ala (AR-R129A)
  Entrez Gene: AR (a.k.a. AIS, AR8, DHTR, HUMARA, HYSP1, KD, NR3C4, SBMA, SMAX1, TFM)
  Promoter: CMV
  Tag / fusion protein: Flag (N terminal on backbone)
  Cloning method: Restriction Enzyme; 5′ cloning site BamHI (unknown if destroyed); 3′ cloning site NotI (unknown if destroyed)
  Sequencing primers: 5′ CMV_fwd_primer
Terms and licenses: Academic/Nonprofit Terms; Industry Terms: Not Available to Industry
Depositor comments: Flag-tagged human AR Arginine mutant, and the exact amino position and composition may slightly vary based on human AR versions. Two XmaI sites on the vector backbone and one EcoRI site at the 3'UTR of AR cDNA were deleted by DNA mutagenesis.
How to cite: Flag-M4-AR-R129A was a gift from Steven Balk (Addgene plasmid # 171256 ; http://n2t.net/addgene:171256 ; RRID:Addgene_171256)
